>Addgene plasmid #168066 | ymTq2-yomCherry pDRF1-GW | addgene full sequence | sequence record 332097 | Addgene NGS Result
GAAATAAACCCATACACGAGACGTAGAACCAGCCGCACATGGCCGGAGAAACTCCTGCGAGAATTTCGTA
AACTCGCGCGCATTGCATCTGTATTTCCTAATGCGGCACTTCCAGGCCTCGATCGAGACCGTTTATCCAT
TGCTTTTTTGTTGTCTTTTTCCCTCGTTCACAGAAAGTCTGAAGAAGCTATAGTAGAACTATGAGCTTTT
TTTGTTTCTGTTTTCCTTTTTTTTTTTTTTACCTCTGTGGAAATTGTTACTCTCACACTCTTTAGTTCGT
TTGTTTGTTTTGTTTATTCCAATTATGACCGGTGACGAAACGTGGTCGATGGTGGGTACCGCTTATGCTC
CCCTCCATTAGTTTCGATTATATAAAAAGGCCAAATATTGTATTATTTTCAAATGTCCTATCATTATCGT
CTAACATCTAATTTCTCTTAAATTTTTTCTCTTTCTTTCCTATAACACCAATAGTGAAAATCTTTTTTTC
TTCTATATCTACAAAAACTTTTTTTTTCTATCAACCTCGTTGATAAATTTTTTCTTTAACAATCGTTAAT
AATTAATTAATTGGAAAATAACCATTTTTTCTCTCTTTTATACACACATTCAAAAGAAAGAAAAAAAATA
TACCCCAGCCTCGACTAGTGAATTCGCGGCCATCACAAGTTTGTACAAAAAAGCAGGCTGCTAGCACTAG
TAAGCTTTTAATTAAATGGTTAGTAAAGGTGAAGAATTGTTCACTGGTGTAGTGCCAATTTTAGTAGAAT
TAGATGGTGACGTTAACGGTCATAAGTTCTCTGTAAGCGGTGAAGGTGAAGGTGACGCAACATACGGTAA
ATTAACTTTGAAATTCATTTGTACTACAGGTAAATTACCAGTTCCATGGCCAACTTTGGTTACTACTTTG
TCTTGGGGTGTTCAATGTTTCGCTAGATACCCAGATCATATGAAGCAACATGATTTCTTTAAGTCTGCTA
TGCCAGAAGGTTACGTTCAAGAAAGAACTATCTTCTTCAAGGATGATGGTAACTATAAGACTAGAGCTGA
AGTTAAGTTCGAAGGAGATACTTTAGTTAATAGAATTGAATTGAAGGGTATTGATTTTAAGGAAGATGGT
AATATTTTGGGTCATAAGTTGGAATATAATTACTTCTCTGATAACGTTTACATTACTGCTGATAAGCAAA
AGAACGGTATTAAGGCGAACTTCAAGATTAGACATAACATTGAAGATGGTGGTGTTCAATTAGCTGATCA
TTACCAACAAAACACTCCAATTGGTGACGGTCCAGTTTTGTTGCCAGATAACCATTACTTGTCTACTCAA
TCTAAGTTGTCTAAGGATCCAAACGAAAAGAGAGATCATATGGTTTTGTTGGAATTCGTTACTGCTGCTG
GGATCACTTTAGGTATGGATGAATTGTATAAATCCGGACTCAGATCTTCGGATCCACCGGTCGCCACCAT
GGTTAGCAAAGGCGAGGAAGATAACATGGCTATAATCAAAGAGTTTATGAGATTCAAAGTACACATGGAG
GGTTCAGTGAATGGTCATGAATTTGAAATTGAAGGCGAAGGCGAGGGCAGACCTTACGAAGGAACTCAAA
CAGCAAAACTTAAGGTAACAAAAGGTGGTCCTCTGCCATTCGCCTGGGACATTCTCAGTCCACAATTCAT
GTACGGTTCTAAAGCGTACGTCAAACATCCAGCAGACATTCCAGATTACTTGAAATTGTCTTTTCCAGAA
GGCTTTAAGTGGGAAAGAGTTATGAACTTCGAGGATGGAGGGGTTGTGACCGTTACGCAAGATTCCTCTT
TACAAGATGGTGAGTTTATCTACAAGGTCAAATTAAGGGGGACTAATTTTCCTTCAGACGGGCCAGTCAT
GCAGAAAAAGACTATGGGATGGGAAGCCTCTTCAGAGAGAATGTATCCTGAAGATGGCGCTCTAAAAGGA
GAAATCAAGCAAAGATTGAAGTTAAAGGACGGAGGTCATTATGATGCAGAAGTAAAAACAACCTATAAAG
CTAAAAAGCCAGTTCAACTTCCTGGTGCCTACAATGTTAACATCAAGCTAGACATTACATCCCATAATGA
AGATTACACTATAGTGGAACAGTATGAACGTGCTGAAGGTAGACACAGTACAGGTGGTATGGATGAACTG
TACAAGTAAGCGGCCGCACCCAGCTTTCTTGTACAAAGTGGTGTAGTTAATTCATGATGGCCGCTGCAGG
TCGACCTCGAGGGGGGGCCCGGTACCCAATTCGCCCTATAGTGAGTCGTATTACGCGCGGATCCAGCTTT
GGACTTCTTCGCCAGAGGTTTGGTCAAGTCTCCAATCAAGGTTGTCGGCTTGTCTACCTTGCCAGAAATT
TACGAAAAGATGGAAAAGGGTCAAATCGTTGGTAGATACGTTGTTGACACTTCTAAATAAGCGAATTTCT
TATGATTTATGATTTTTATTATTAAATAAGTTATAAAAAAAATAAGTGTATACAAATTTTAAAGTGACTC
TTAGGTTTTAAAACGAAAATTCTTATTCTTGAGTAACTCTTTCCTGTAGGTCAGGTTGCTTTCTCAGGTA
TAGCATGAGGTCGCTCTTATTGACCACACCTCTACCGGCATGCCAATTCACTGGCCGTCGTTTTACAACG
TCGTGACTGGGAAAACCCTGGCGTTACCCAACTTAATCGCCTTGCAGCACATCCCCCTTTCGCCAGCTGG
CGTAATAGCGAAGAGGCCCGCACCGATCGCCCTTCCCAACAGTTGCGCAGCCTGAATGGCGAATGGCGCC
TGATGCGGTATTTTCTCCTTACGCATCTGTGCGGTATTTCACACCGCATAATCGGATCGTACTTGTTACC
CATCATTGAATTTTGAACATCCGAACCTGGGAGTTTTCCCTGAAACAGATAGTATATTTGAACCTGTATA
ATAATATATAGTCTAGCGCTTTACGGAAGACAATGTATGTATTTCGGTTCCTGGAGAAACTATTGCATCT
ATTGCATAGGTAATCTTGCACGTCGCATCCCCGGTTCATTTTCTGCGTTTCCATCTTGCACTTCAATAGC
ATATCTTTGTTAACGAAGCATCTGTGCTTCATTTTGTAGAACAAAAATGCAACGCGAGAGCGCTAATTTT
TCAAACAAAGAATCTGAGCTGCATTTTTACAGAACAGAAATGCAACGCGAAAGCGCTATTTTACCAACGA
AGAATCTGTGCTTCATTTTTGTAAAACAAAAATGCAACGCGAGAGCGCTAATTTTTCAAACAAAGAATCT
GAGCTGCATTTTTACAGAACAGAAATGCAACGCGAGAGCGCTATTTTACCAACAAAGAATCTATACTTCT
TTTTTGTTCTACAAAAATGCATCCCGAGAGCGCTATTTTTCTAACAAAGCATCTTAGATTACTTTTTTTC
TCCTTTGTGCGCTCTATAATGCAGTCTCTTGATAACTTTTTGCACTGTAGGTCCGTTAAGGTTAGAAGAA
GGCTACTTTGGTGTCTATTTTCTCTTCCATAAAAAAAGCCTGACTCCACTTCCCGCGTTTACTGATTACT
AGCGAAGCTGCGGGTGCATTTTTTCAAGATAAAGGCATCCCCGATTATATTCTATACCGATGTGGATTGC
GCATACTTTGTGAACAGAAAGTGATAGCGTTGATGATTCTTCATTGGTCAGAAAATTATGAACGGTTTCT
TCTATTTTGTCTCTATATACTACGTATAGGAAATGTTTACATTTTCGTATTGTTTTCGATTCACTCTATG
AATAGTTCTTACTACAATTTTTTTGTCTAAAGAGTAATACTAGAGATAAACATAAAAAATGTAGAGGTCG
AGTTTAGATGCAAGTTCAAGGAGCGAAAGGTGGATGGGTAGGTTATATAGGGATATAGCACAGAGATATA
TAGCAAAGAGATACTTTTGAGCAATGTTTGTGGAAGCGGTATTCGCAATATTTTAGTAGCTCGTTACAGT
CCGGTGCGTTTTTGGTTTTTTGAAAGTGCGTCTTCAGAGCGCTTTTGGTTTTCAAAAGCGCTCTGAAGTT
CCTATACTTTCTAGCTAGAGAATAGGAACTTCGGAATAGGAACTTCAAAGCGTTTCCGAAAACGAGCGCT
TCCGAAAATGCAACGCGAGCTGCGCACATACAGCTCACTGTTCACGTCGCACCTATATCTGCGTGTTGCC
TGTATATATATATACATGAGAAGAACGGCATAGTGCGTGTTTATGCTTAAATGCGTACTTATATGCGTCT
ATTTATGTAGGATGAAAGGTAGTCTAGTACCTCCTGTGATATTATCCCATTCCATGCGGGGTATCGTATG
CTTCCTTCAGCACTACCCTTTAGCTGTTCTATATGCTGCCACTCCTCAATTGGATTAGTCTCATCCTTCA
ATGCTATCATTTCCTTTGATATTGGATCGATCCGATGATAAGCTGTCAAACATGAGAATTGGGTAATAAC
TGATATAATTAAATTGAAGCTCTAATTTGTGAGTTTAGTATACATGCATTTACTTATAATACAGTTTTTT
AGTTTTGCTGGCCGCATCTTCTCAAATATGCTTCCCAGCCTGCTTTTCTGTAACGTTCACCCTCTACCTT
AGCATCCCTTCCCTTTGCAAATAGTCCTCTTCCAACAATAATAATGTCAGATCCTGTAGAGACCACATCA
TCCACGGTTCTATACTGTTGACCCAATGCGTCTCCCTTGTCATCTAAACCCACACCGGGTGTCATAATCA
ACCAATCGTAACCTTCATCTCTTCCACCCATGTCTCTTTGAGCAATAAAGCCGATAACAAAATCTTTGTC
GCTCTTCGCAATGTCAACAGTACCCTTAGTATATTCTCCAGTAGATAGGGAGCCCTTGCATGACAATTCT
GCTAACATCAAAAGGCCTCTAGGTTCCTTTGTTACTTCTTCTGCCGCCTGCTTCAAACCGCTAACAATAC
CTGGGCCCACCACACCGTGTGCATTCGTAATGTCTGCCCATTCTGCTATTCTGTATACACCCGCAGAGTA
CTGCAATTTGACTGTATTACCAATGTCAGCAAATTTTCTGTCTTCGAAGAGTAAAAAATTGTACTTGGCG
GATAATGCCTTTAGCGGCTTAACTGTGCCCTCCATGGAAAAATCAGTCAAGATATCCACATGTGTTTTTA
GTAAACAAATTTTGGGACCTAATGCTTCAACTAACTCCAGTAATTCCTTGGTGGTACGAACATCCAATGA
AGCACACAAGTTTGTTTGCTTTTCGTGCATGATATTAAATAGCTTGGCAGCAACAGGACTAGGATGAGTA
GCAGCACGTTCCTTATATGTAGCTTTCGACATGATTTATCTTCGTTTCCTGCATGTTTTTGTTCTGTGCA
GTTGGGTTAAGAATACTGGGCAATTTCATGTTTCTTCAACACTACATATGCGTATATATACCAATCTAAG
TCTGTGCTCCTTCCTTCGTTCTTCCTTCTGTTCGGAGATTACCGAATCAAAAAAATTTCAAGGAAACCGA
AATCAAAAAAAAGAATAAAAAAAAAATGATGAATTGAAAAGCTAATTCTTGAAGACGAAAGGGCCTCGTG
ATACGCCTATTTTTATAGGTTAATGTCATGATAATAATGGTTTCTTAGACGTCAGGTGGCACTTTTCGGG
GAAATGTGCGCGGAACCCCTATTTGTTTATTTTTCTAAATACATTCAAATATGTATCCGCTCATGAGACA
ATAACCCTGATAAATGCTTCAATAATATTGAAAAAGGAAGAGTATGAGTATTCAACATTTCCGTGTCGCC
CTTATTCCCTTTTTTGCGGCATTTTGCCTTCCTGTTTTTGCTCACCCAGAAACGCTGGTGAAAGTAAAAG
ATGCTGAAGATCAGTTGGGTGCACGAGTGGGTTACATCGAACTGGATCTCAACAGCGGTAAGATCCTTGA
GAGTTTTCGCCCCGAAGAACGTTTTCCAATGATGAGCACTTTTAAAGTTCTGCTATGTGGCGCGGTATTA
TCCCGTATTGACGCCGGGCAAGAGCAACTCGGTCGCCGCATACACTATTCTCAGAATGACTTGGTTGAGT
ACTCACCAGTCACAGAAAAGCATCTTACGGATGGCATGACAGTAAGAGAATTATGCAGTGCTGCCATAAC
CATGAGTGATAACACTGCGGCCAACTTACTTCTGACAACGATCGGAGGACCGAAGGAGCTAACCGCTTTT
TTGCACAACATGGGGGATCATGTAACTCGCCTTGATCGTTGGGAACCGGAGCTGAATGAAGCCATACCAA
ACGACGAGCGTGACACCACGATGCCTGTAGCAATGGCAACAACGTTGCGCAAACTATTAACTGGCGAACT
ACTTACTCTAGCTTCCCGGCAACAATTAATAGACTGGATGGAGGCGGATAAAGTTGCAGGACCACTTCTG
CGCTCGGCCCTTCCGGCTGGCTGGTTTATTGCTGATAAATCTGGAGCCGGTGAGCGTGGGTCTCGCGGTA
TCATTGCAGCACTGGGGCCAGATGGTAAGCCCTCCCGTATCGTAGTTATCTACACGACGGGGAGTCAGGC
AACTATGGATGAACGAAATAGACAGATCGCTGAGATAGGTGCCTCACTGATTAAGCATTGGTAACTGTCA
GACCAAGTTTACTCATATATACTTTAGATTGATTTAAAACTTCATTTTTAATTTAAAAGGATCTAGGTGA
AGATCCTTTTTGATAATCTCATGACCAAAATCCCTTAACGTGAGTTTTCGTTCCACTGAGCGTCAGACCC
CGTAGAAAAGATCAAAGGATCTTCTTGAGATCCTTTTTTTCTGCGCGTAATCTGCTGCTTGCAAACAAAA
AAACCACCGCTACCAGCGGTGGTTTGTTTGCCGGATCAAGAGCTACCAACTCTTTTTCCGAAGGTAACTG
GCTTCAGCAGAGCGCAGATACCAAATACTGTTCTTCTAGTGTAGCCGTAGTTAGGCCACCACTTCAAGAA
CTCTGTAGCACCGCCTACATACCTCGCTCTGCTAATCCTGTTACCAGTGGCTGCTGCCAGTGGCGATAAG
TCGTGTCTTACCGGGTTGGACTCAAGACGATAGTTACCGGATAAGGCGCAGCGGTCGGGCTGAACGGGGG
GTTCGTGCACACAGCCCAGCTTGGAGCGAACGACCTACACCGAACTGAGATACCTACAGCGTGAGCTATG
AGAAAGCGCCACGCTTCCCGAAGGGAGAAAGGCGGACAGGTATCCGGTAAGCGGCAGGGTCGGAACAGGA
GAGCGCACGAGGGAGCTTCCAGGGGGAAACGCCTGGTATCTTTATAGTCCTGTCGGGTTTCGCCACCTCT
GACTTGAGCGTCGATTTTTGTGATGCTCGTCAGGGGGGCGGAGCCTATGGAAAAACGCCAGCAACGCGGC
CTTTTTACGGTTCCTGGCCTTTTGCTGGCCTTTTGCTCACATGTTCTTTCCTGCGTTATCCCCTGATTCT
GTGGATAACCGTATTACCGCCTTTGAGTGAGCTGATACCGCTCGCCGCAGCCGAACGACCGAGCGCAGCG
AGTCAGTGAGCGAGGAAGCGGAAGAGCGCCCAATACGCAAACCGCCTCTCCCCGCGCGTTGGCCGATTCA
TTAATGCAGCTGGCACGACAGGTTTCCCGACTGGAAAGCGGGCAGTGAGCGCAACGCAATTAATGTGAGT
TAGCTCACTCATTAGGCACCCCAGGCTTTACACTTTATGCTTCCGGCTCGTATGTTGTGTGGAATTGTGA
GCGGATAACAATTTCACACAGGAAACAGCTATGACCATGATTACGCCAAGCTTACCGCATCAGGAAATTG
TAAGCGTTAATATTTTGTTAAAATTCGCGTTAAATTTTTGTTAAATCAGCTCATTTTTTAACCAATAGGC
CGAAATCGGCAAAATCCCTTATAAATCAAAAGAATAGACCGAGATAGGGT
[37 nt withheld, positions 7961-7997]
AAAGAACGTGGACTCCAACGTCAAAGG
[49 nt withheld, positions 8025-8073]
T
[91 nt withheld, positions 8075-8165]
G
[124 nt withheld, positions 8167-8290]
CCATTCGCCAAGCTTCCTGAAACGGAGAAACATAAACAGGCATTGCTGGGATCACCCATACATCACTCTG
TTTTGCCTGACCTTTTCCGGTAATTTGAAAACAAACCCGGTCTCGAAGCGGAGATCCGGCGATAATTACC
GCA
Features (pLannotate 1.2.2; 26 found; start..end, strand, type, name):
    224..240     -  promoter       ARG4 promoter (fragment): S. cerevisiae ARG4
    345..428     +  CDS            YG007_YEAST: Protein predicted: Swiss-Prot protein existence level 4. From Saccharomyces cerevisiae (strain ATCC 204508 / S288c) (Baker's yeast).
    665..689     +  protein_bind   attB1: mutant version of attB; recombination site for the Gateway® BP reaction BP Clonase™
    716..1432    +  CDS            mTurquoise2: mTurquoise2 is a basic (constitutively fluorescent) cyan fluorescent protein published in 2012, derived from Aequorea victoria. It is reported to be a rapidly-maturing monomer with very low acid sensitivity.
   1469..2176    +  CDS            mCherry: mCherry is a basic (constitutively fluorescent) red fluorescent protein published in 2004, derived from Discosoma sp.. It is reported to be a very rapidly-maturing monomer with low acid sensitivity.
   2188..2212    -  protein_bind   attB2: mutant version of attB; recombination site for the Gateway® BP reaction BP Clonase™
   2240..2266    +  misc_feature   MCS (fragment): pBluescript multiple cloning site
   2275..2293    -  promoter       T7 promoter: promoter for bacteriophage T7 RNA polymerase
   2294..2437    +  CDS            ADH1 (fragment): ADH1_YEAST - Also known as ADC1. Experimental evidence at protein level: Swiss-Prot protein existence level 1. This isozyme preferentially catalyzes the conversion of primary unbranched alcohols to their corresponding aldehydes. Also shows activity toward secondary alcohols. From Saccharomyces cerevisiae (strain ATCC 204508 / S288c) (Baker's yeast).
   2441..2628    +  terminator     ADH1 terminator: S. cerevisiae ADH1; transcription terminator for the S. cerevisiae alcohol dehydrogenase 1 (ADH1) gene
   2636..2793    +  CDS            lacZα (fragment): LacZα fragment of β-galactosidase; lacZ fragment
   2799..2850    -  misc_feature   bom (fragment): basis of mobility region from pBR322
   2855..2938    +  CDS            RAF1 (fragment): RAF_YEAST - Experimental evidence at transcript level: Swiss-Prot protein existence level 2. Antagonizes transcriptional repression of recombinase FLP by REP1-REP2. May play a role in plasmid partitioning. From Saccharomyces cerevisiae (strain ATCC 204508 / S288c) (Baker's yeast).
   3092..4438    -  rep_origin     2μ ori: yeast 2μ plasmid origin of replication
   4443..4459    -  promoter       tet promoter (fragment): E. coli promoter for tetracycline efflux protein gene
   4549..5352    -  CDS            URA3: orotidine-5'-phosphate decarboxylase, required for uracil biosynthesis; S. cerevisiae URA3; yeast auxotrophic marker, counterselectable with 5-fluoroorotic acid (5-FOA)
   5353..5568    -  promoter       URA3 promoter: S. cerevisiae URA3
   5679..5783    +  promoter       AmpR promoter: bla
   5784..6644    +  CDS            AmpR: β-lactamase; bla; confers resistance to ampicillin, carbenicillin, and related antibiotics
   6815..7403    +  rep_origin     ori: high-copy-number ColE1/pMB1/pBR322/pUC origin of replication
   7586..7678    +  CDS            lacI (fragment): lac repressor; lacI; The lac repressor binds to the lac operator to inhibit transcription in E. coli. This inhibition can be relieved by adding lactose or isopropyl-β-D-thiogalactopyranoside (IPTG).
   7691..7712    +  protein_bind   CAP binding site: CAP binding activates transcription in the presence of cAMP. E. coli catabolite activator protein
   7727..7757    +  promoter       lac promoter: promoter for the E. coli lac operon
   7765..7781    +  protein_bind   lac operator: The lac repressor binds to the lac operator to inhibit transcription in E. coli. This inhibition can be relieved by adding lactose or isopropyl-β-D-thiogalactopyranoside (IPTG). lac repressor encoded by lacI
   7862..8290    -  rep_origin     f1 ori (sequence partly withheld): f1 bacteriophage origin of replication; arrow indicates direction of (+) strand synthesis
   8301..122     -  CDS            BRP1 (fragment) (across the origin): BRP1_YEAST - Protein predicted: Swiss-Prot protein existence level 4. From Saccharomyces cerevisiae (strain ATCC 204508 / S288c) (Baker's yeast).
