[The description below was written by a language model from this plasmid's Addgene catalogue record and pLannotate feature annotations shown in this document.]
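Description:
ymTq2-yomCherry pDRF1-GW is an 8.4 kb yeast expression plasmid built on the pDRF1-GW backbone, a Gateway-compatible E. coli–S. cerevisiae shuttle vector. In bacteria it is maintained at high copy through a ColE1/pUC-type origin and selected with ampicillin via the β-lactamase gene. An f1 origin is also present. In yeast it replicates episomally from the 2μ origin, which supports multicopy maintenance, and is selected by uracil prototrophy through URA3 under its own promoter. URA3 also allows counterselection with 5-FOA.

The payload is a synthetic tandem fusion of two fluorescent proteins. A cyan mTurquoise2 coding sequence is followed, after a short linker-sized gap, by a red mCherry coding sequence. The "y"/"yo" prefixes in the name suggest yeast-adapted versions, although the record does not spell this out. The fusion is flanked by attB1 and attB2 sites, the footprint of Gateway recombination into the destination vector, even though the catalogue lists restriction cloning with unknown sites. Downstream lie a fragment of the ADH1 coding region and the ADH1 terminator, which ends transcription. The promoter driving the fusion is not annotated or stated in the record. The region upstream of attB1 shows only small yeast genomic hits (BRP1, YG007 and an ARG4 promoter fragment), so a yeast promoter presumably lies there but cannot be named from these fields. The remaining lac, T7, MCS, bom and tet fragments are backbone remnants.

With donor and acceptor held together in a single polypeptide, the construct serves as a FRET fusion in yeast. This would suit it to use as a reference for FRET between this cyan–red pair, though the record gives no further detail on its application.
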