Addgene plasmid #168066: ymTq2-yomCherry pDRF1-GW
Purpose: FRET fusion between ymTq2 and yomCherry for use in yeast
Depositing lab: Bas Teusink. Depositing organization: Vrije Universiteit Amsterdam.
Backbone
  Vector backbone: pDRF1-GW
  Vector type: Yeast Expression
  Selectable markers: URA3
Growth in bacteria
  Bacterial resistance: Ampicillin, 100 μg/mL
  Growth temperature: 37°C
  Growth strain: DH5alpha
  Copy number: High Copy
Gene/Insert
  Gene/Insert name: ymTq2-yomCherry
  Species: Synthetic
  Cloning method: Restriction Enzyme; 5′ cloning site Unknown (unknown if destroyed); 3′ cloning site Unknown (unknown if destroyed)
Terms and licenses: Academic/Nonprofit Terms; Industry Terms: Not Available to Industry
How to cite: ymTq2-yomCherry pDRF1-GW was a gift from Bas Teusink (Addgene plasmid # 168066 ; http://n2t.net/addgene:168066 ; RRID:Addgene_168066)
